Addgene plasmid #113324: pJF104B
Purpose: pTet-dCas9, pTet-MCP-SoxS_R93A
Depositing lab: Jesse Zalatan. Depositing organization: University of Washington. Publication: Synthetic CRISPR-Cas gene activators for transcriptional reprogramming in bacteria. Dong C, Fontana J, Patel A, Carothers JM, Zalatan JG. Nat Commun. 2018 Jun 27;9(1):2489. doi: 10.1038/s41467-018-04901-6. PubMed 29950558.
Backbone
  Vector backbone: p15A vector
  Vector type: Bacterial Expression, CRISPR
Growth in bacteria
  Bacterial resistance: Chloramphenicol, 25 μg/mL
  Growth temperature: 37°C
  Growth strain: DH5alpha
  Copy number: Low Copy
Gene/Insert
  Gene/Insert name: dCas9 and MCP-SoxS_R93A
  Mutation: R93A
  Cloning method: Gibson Cloning
  Sequencing primers: 5′ CACGCATTGATTTGAGTCAGC; 3′ tcgtaagccatttccgctcg
Terms and licenses: Academic/Nonprofit Terms; Industry Terms: Not Available to Industry
Depositor comments: Plasmid contains a G nucleotide deletion in the BBa_B1002 terminator sequence, which is not known to affect plasmid function.
How to cite: pJF104B was a gift from Jesse Zalatan (Addgene plasmid # 113324 ; http://n2t.net/addgene:113324 ; RRID:Addgene_113324)
