[The description below was written by a language model from this plasmid's Addgene catalogue record and pLannotate feature annotations shown in this document.]
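Description:
pJF104B is a bacterial expression plasmid of about 8.2 kb for CRISPR-based gene activation in E. coli. It is built on a p15A backbone, which the record lists as low copy and which is compatible with ColE1-type plasmids. Selection is by chloramphenicol, through a cat gene with its own promoter followed by the lambda t0 terminator. A short fragment annotated as RSF ori next to p15A is probably a homology hit rather than a second functional origin.

The payload is two separate tetracycline-inducible cassettes. Each has its own divergently oriented Tn10 tetR gene and the overlapping tetR/tetA promoter region, so TetR represses transcription until a tetracycline-class inducer is added. One cassette drives Streptococcus pyogenes dCas9, the nuclease-dead D10A/H840A mutant that binds DNA under guide RNA direction without cutting it; this is followed by the rrnB T1 and T7Te terminators. The other cassette expresses a fusion of the MS2 phage coat protein (MCP) to the E. coli transcriptional activator SoxS carrying an R93A substitution. MCP binds MS2 RNA hairpins, so the usual arrangement is for a hairpin-bearing scaffold guide RNA to recruit the SoxS effector to the dCas9-bound site upstream of a target promoter. No guide RNA cassette is annotated here, so the guide is presumably supplied from a second compatible plasmid. The record does not explain the rationale for R93A.

The depositor and repository-sequenced records differ by one nucleotide, which fits the depositor's note of a single G deletion in the BBa_B1002 terminator that is not known to affect function.
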