Features (pLannotate 1.2.2; 14 found; start..end, strand, type, name):
   3285..3356    +  terminator     rrnB T1 terminator: transcription terminator T1 from the E. coli rrnB gene
   3372..3399    +  terminator     T7Te terminator: phage T7 early transcription terminator
   3417..4040    -  CDS            TetR: tetracycline repressor TetR; tetR from transposon Tn10; TetR binds to the tetracycline operator tetO to inhibit transcription. This inhibition can be relieved by adding tetracycline or doxycycline.
   4059..4114    +  promoter       tetR/tetA promoters: tetR; overlapping promoters for bacterial tetR and tetA
   4153..4500    +  CDS            CAPSD_BPMS2 (fragment): Experimental evidence at protein level: Swiss-Prot protein existence level 1. Acts as a translational repressor of viral replicase synthesis late in infection. This latter function is the result of capsid protein interaction with an RNA hairpin which contains the replicase ribosome-binding site. From Escherichia phage MS2 (Bacteriophage MS2).
   4516..4836    +  CDS            soxS: SOXS_ECOLI - Experimental evidence at protein level: Swiss-Prot protein existence level 1. Transcriptional activator of the superoxide response regulon of E.coli that includes at least 10 genes such as sodA, nfo, zwf and micF. Binds the DNA sequence 5'-GCACN(7)CAA-3'. It also facilitates the subsequent binding of RNA polymerase to the micF and the nfo promoters. From Escherichia coli (strain K12).
   4896..4951    -  rep_origin     RSF ori (fragment): Plasmids containing the RSF 1030 origin of replication can be propagated in E. coli cells that contain additional plasmids with compatible origins.
   5039..5584    -  rep_origin     p15A ori: Plasmids containing the medium-copy-number p15A origin of replication can be propagated in E. coli cells that contain a second plasmid with the ColE1 origin.
   5698..5792    -  terminator     lambda t0 terminator: transcription terminator from phage lambda
   5816..6472    -  CDS            cat: CAT_ECOLX - Experimental evidence at protein level: Swiss-Prot protein existence level 1. This enzyme is an effector of chloramphenicol resistance in bacteria. From Escherichia coli. This protein is used as a marker in many commonly used cloning vectors, such as pACYC184.
   6473..6575    -  promoter       cat promoter: promoter of the E. coli cat gene encoding chloramphenicol acetyltransferase
   6605..7228    -  CDS            TetR: tetracycline repressor TetR; tetR from transposon Tn10; TetR binds to the tetracycline operator tetO to inhibit transcription. This inhibition can be relieved by adding tetracycline or doxycycline.
   7247..7302    +  promoter       tetR/tetA promoters: tetR; overlapping promoters for bacterial tetR and tetA
   7338..3259    +  CDS            dCas9 (fragment) (across the origin): catalytically dead mutant of the Cas9 endonuclease from the Streptococcus pyogenes Type II CRISPR/Cas system RNA-guided DNA-binding protein that lacks endonuclease activity due to the D10A mutation in the RuvC catalytic domain and the H840A mutation in the HNH catalytic domain
>Addgene plasmid #113324 | pJF104B | depositor full sequence | sequence record 213782 | pJF104B sequence 8183 bps
GGAGATCAATATGCTGATTTGTTTTTGGCAGCTAAGAATTTATCAGATGCTATTTTACTTTCAGATATCC
TAAGAGTAAATACTGAAATAACTAAGGCTCCCCTATCAGCTTCAATGATTAAACGCTACGATGAACATCA
TCAAGACTTGACTCTTTTAAAAGCTTTAGTTCGACAACAACTTCCAGAAAAGTATAAAGAAATCTTTTTT
GATCAATCAAAAAACGGATATGCAGGTTATATTGATGGGGGAGCTAGCCAAGAAGAATTTTATAAATTTA
TCAAACCAATTTTAGAAAAAATGGATGGTACTGAGGAATTATTGGTGAAACTAAATCGTGAAGATTTGCT
GCGCAAGCAACGGACCTTTGACAACGGCTCTATTCCCCATCAAATTCACTTGGGTGAGCTGCATGCTATT
TTGAGAAGACAAGAAGACTTTTATCCATTTTTAAAAGACAATCGTGAGAAGATTGAAAAAATCTTGACTT
TTCGAATTCCTTATTATGTTGGTCCATTGGCGCGTGGCAATAGTCGTTTTGCATGGATGACTCGGAAGTC
TGAAGAAACAATTACCCCATGGAATTTTGAAGAAGTTGTCGATAAAGGTGCTTCAGCTCAATCATTTATT
GAACGCATGACAAACTTTGATAAAAATCTTCCAAATGAAAAAGTACTACCAAAACATAGTTTGCTTTATG
AGTATTTTACGGTTTATAACGAATTGACAAAGGTCAAATATGTTACTGAAGGAATGCGAAAACCAGCATT
TCTTTCAGGTGAACAGAAGAAAGCCATTGTTGATTTACTCTTCAAAACAAATCGAAAAGTAACCGTTAAG
CAATTAAAAGAAGATTATTTCAAAAAAATAGAATGTTTTGATAGTGTTGAAATTTCAGGAGTTGAAGATA
GATTTAATGCTTCATTAGGTACCTACCATGATTTGCTAAAAATTATTAAAGATAAAGATTTTTTGGATAA
TGAAGAAAATGAAGATATCTTAGAGGATATTGTTTTAACATTGACCTTATTTGAAGATAGGGAGATGATT
GAGGAAAGACTTAAAACATATGCTCACCTCTTTGATGATAAGGTGATGAAACAGCTTAAACGTCGCCGTT
ATACTGGTTGGGGACGTTTGTCTCGAAAATTGATTAATGGTATTAGGGATAAGCAATCTGGCAAAACAAT
ATTAGATTTTTTGAAATCAGATGGTTTTGCCAATCGCAATTTTATGCAGCTGATCCATGATGATAGTTTG
ACATTTAAAGAAGACATTCAAAAAGCACAAGTGTCTGGACAAGGCGATAGTTTACATGAACATATTGCAA
ATTTAGCTGGTAGCCCTGCTATTAAAAAAGGTATTTTACAGACTGTAAAAGTTGTTGATGAATTGGTCAA
AGTAATGGGGCGGCATAAGCCAGAAAATATCGTTATTGAAATGGCACGTGAAAATCAGACAACTCAAAAG
GGCCAGAAAAATTCGCGAGAGCGTATGAAACGAATCGAAGAAGGTATCAAAGAATTAGGAAGTCAGATTC
TTAAAGAGCATCCTGTTGAAAATACTCAATTGCAAAATGAAAAGCTCTATCTCTATTATCTCCAAAATGG
AAGAGACATGTATGTGGACCAAGAATTAGATATTAATCGTTTAAGTGATTATGATGTCGATGCCATTGTT
CCACAAAGTTTCCTTAAAGACGATTCAATAGACAATAAGGTCTTAACGCGTTCTGATAAAAATCGTGGTA
AATCGGATAACGTTCCAAGTGAAGAAGTAGTCAAAAAGATGAAAAACTATTGGAGACAACTTCTAAACGC
CAAGTTAATCACTCAACGTAAGTTTGATAATTTAACGAAAGCTGAACGTGGAGGTTTGAGTGAACTTGAT
AAAGCTGGTTTTATCAAACGCCAATTGGTTGAAACTCGCCAAATCACTAAGCATGTGGCACAAATTTTGG
ATAGTCGCATGAATACTAAATACGATGAAAATGATAAACTTATTCGAGAGGTTAAAGTGATTACCTTAAA
ATCTAAATTAGTTTCTGACTTCCGAAAAGATTTCCAATTCTATAAAGTACGTGAGATTAACAATTACCAT
CATGCCCATGATGCGTATCTAAATGCCGTCGTTGGAACTGCTTTGATTAAGAAATATCCAAAACTTGAAT
CGGAGTTTGTCTATGGTGATTATAAAGTTTATGATGTTCGTAAAATGATTGCTAAGTCTGAGCAAGAAAT
AGGCAAAGCAACCGCAAAATATTTCTTTTACTCTAATATCATGAACTTCTTCAAAACAGAAATTACACTT
GCAAATGGAGAGATTCGCAAACGCCCTCTAATCGAAACTAATGGGGAAACTGGAGAAATTGTCTGGGATA
AAGGGCGAGATTTTGCCACAGTGCGCAAAGTATTGTCCATGCCCCAAGTCAATATTGTCAAGAAAACAGA
AGTACAGACAGGCGGATTCTCCAAGGAGTCAATTTTACCAAAAAGAAATTCGGACAAGCTTATTGCTCGT
AAAAAAGACTGGGATCCAAAAAAATATGGTGGTTTTGATAGTCCAACGGTAGCTTATTCAGTCCTAGTGG
TTGCTAAGGTGGAAAAAGGGAAATCGAAGAAGTTAAAATCCGTTAAAGAGTTACTAGGGATCACAATTAT
GGAAAGAAGTTCCTTTGAAAAAAATCCGATTGACTTTTTAGAAGCTAAAGGATATAAGGAAGTTAAAAAA
GACTTAATCATTAAACTACCTAAATATAGTCTTTTTGAGTTAGAAAACGGTCGTAAACGGATGCTGGCTA
GTGCCGGAGAATTACAAAAAGGAAATGAGCTGGCTCTGCCAAGCAAATATGTGAATTTTTTATATTTAGC
TAGTCATTATGAAAAGTTGAAGGGTAGTCCAGAAGATAACGAACAAAAACAATTGTTTGTGGAGCAGCAT
AAGCATTATTTAGATGAGATTATTGAGCAAATCAGTGAATTTTCTAAGCGTGTTATTTTAGCAGATGCCA
ATTTAGATAAAGTTCTTAGTGCATATAACAAACATAGAGACAAACCAATACGTGAACAAGCAGAAAATAT
TATTCATTTATTTACGTTGACGAATCTTGGAGCTCCCGCTGCTTTTAAATATTTTGATACAACAATTGAT
CGTAAACGATATACGTCTACAAAAGAAGTTTTAGATGCCACTCTTATCCATCAATCCATCACTGGTCTTT
ATGAAACACGCATTGATTTGAGTCAGCTAGGAGGTGACTAACTCGAGTAAGGATCTCCAGGCATCAAATA
AAACGAAAGGCTCAGTCGAAAGACTGGGCCTTTCGTTTTATCTGTTGTTTGTCGGTGAACGCTCTCTACT
AGAGTCACACTGGCTCACCTTCGGGTGGGCCTTTCTGCGTTTATACCTAGCTGCAGTTAAGACCCACTTT
CACATTTAAGTTGTTTTTCTAATCCGCATATGATCAATTCAAGGCCGAATAAGAAGGCTGGCTCTGCACC
TTGGTGATCAAATAATTCGATAGCTTGTCGTAATAATGGCGGCATACTATCAGTAGTAGGTGTTTCCCTT
TCTTCTTTAGCGACTTGATGCTCTTGATCTTCCAATACGCAACCTAAAGTAAAATGCCCCACAGCGCTGA
GTGCATATAATGCATTCTCTAGTGAAAAACCTTGTTGGCATAAAAAGGCTAATTGATTTTCGAGAGTTTC
ATACTGTTTTTCTGTAGGCCGTGTACCTAAATGTACTTTTGCTCCATCGCGATGACTTAGTAAAGCACAT
CTAAAACTTTTAGCGTTATTACGTAAAAAATCTTGCCAGCTTTCCCCTTCTAAAGGGCAAAAGTGAGTAT
GGTGCCTATCTAACATCTCAATGGCTAAGGCGTCGAGCAAAGCCCGCTTATTTTTTACATGCCAATACAA
TGTAGGCTGCTCTACACCTAGCTTCTGGGCGAGTTTACGGGTTGTTAAACCTTCGATTCCGACCTCATTA
AGCAGCTCTAATGCGCTGTTAATCACTTTACTTTTATCTAATCTAGACATCATTAATTCCTAATTTTTGT
TGACACTCTATCGTTGATAGAGTTATTTTACCACTCCCTATCAGTGATAGAGAAAAGAATTCATTAAAGA
GGAGAAAGGTACCATGGGGCCCGCTTCTAACTTTACTCAGTTCGTTCTCGTCGACAATGGCGGAACTGGC
GACGTGACTGTCGCCCCAAGCAACTTCGCTAACGGGATCGCTGAATGGATCAGCTCTAACTCGCGTTCAC
AGGCTTACAAAGTAACCTGTAGCGTTCGTCAGAGCTCTGCGCAGAATCGCAAATACACCATCAAAGTCGA
GGTGCCTAAAGGCGCCTGGCGTTCGTACTTAAATATGGAACTAACCATTCCAATTTTCGCCACGAATTCC
GACTGCGAGCTTATTGTTAAGGCAATGCAAGGTCTCCTAAAAGATGGAAACCCGATTCCCTCAGCAATCG
CAGCAAACTCCGGCATCTACGGTGGCGGAGGTAGCATGTCCCATCAGAAAATTATTCAGGATCTTATCGC
ATGGATTGACGAGCATATTGACCAGCCGCTTAACATTGATGTAGTCGCAAAAAAATCAGGCTATTCAAAG
TGGTACTTGCAACGAATGTTCCGCACGGTGACGCATCAGACGCTTGGCGATTACATTCGCCAACGCCGCC
TGTTACTGGCCGCCGTTGAGTTGCGCACCACCGAGCGTCCGATTTTTGATATCGCAATGGACCTGGGTTA
TGTCTCGCAGCAGACCTTCTCCCGCGTTTTCGCGCGGCAGTTTGATCGCACTCCCAGCGATTATCGCCAC
CGCCTGTAAGCGGCCGCCACGCAAAAAACCCCGCTTCGGCGGGGTTTTTTCGCCCTAGGGATATATTCCG
CTTCCTCGCTCACTGACTCGCTACGCTCGGTCGTTCGACTGCGGCGAGCGGAAATGGCTTACGAACGGGG
CGGAGATTTCCTGGAAGATGCCAGGAAGATACTTAACAGGGAAGTGAGAGGGCCGCGGCAAAGCCGTTTT
TCCATAGGCTCCGCCCCCCTGACAAGCATCACGAAATCTGACGCTCAAATCAGTGGTGGCGAAACCCGAC
AGGACTATAAAGATACCAGGCGTTTCCCCCTGGCGGCTCCCTCGTGCGCTCTCCTGTTCCTGCCTTTCGG
TTTACCGGTGTCATTCCGCTGTTATGGCCGCGTTTGTCTCATTCCACGCCTGACACTCAGTTCCGGGTAG
GCAGTTCGCTCCAAGCTGGACTGTATGCACGAACCCCCCGTTCAGTCCGACCGCTGCGCCTTATCCGGTA
ACTATCGTCTTGAGTCCAACCCGGAAAGACATGCAAAAGCACCACTGGCAGCAGCCACTGGTAATTGATT
TAGAGGAGTTAGTCTTGAAGTCATGCGCCGGTTAAGGCTAAACTGAAAGGACAAGTTTTGGTGACTGCGC
TCCTCCAAGCCAGTTACCTCGGTTCAAAGAGTTGGTAGCTCAGAGAACCTTCGAAAAACCGCCCTGCAAG
GCGGTTTTTTCGTTTTCAGAGCAAGAGATTACGCGCAGACCAAAACGATCTCAAGAAGATCATCTTATTA
ATCAGATAAAATATTTCTAGATTTCAGTGCAATTTATCTCTTCAAATGTAGCACCTGAAGTCAGCCCCAT
ACGATATAAGTTGTTACTAGTGCTTGGATTCTCACCAATAAAAAACGCCCGGCGGCAACCGAGCGTTCTG
AACAAATCCAGATGGAGTTCTGAGGTCATTACTGGATCTATCAACAGGAGTCCAAGCGAGCTCGATATCA
AATTACGCCCCGCCCTGCCACTCATCGCAGTACTGTTGTAATTCATTAAGCATTCTGCCGACATGGAAGC
CATCACAAACGGCATGATGAACCTGAATCGCCAGCGGCATCAGCACCTTGTCGCCTTGCGTATAATATTT
GCCCATGGTGAAAACGGGGGCGAAGAAGTTGTCCATATTGGCCACGTTTAAATCAAAACTGGTGAAACTC
ACCCAGGGATTGGCTGAGACGAAAAACATATTCTCAATAAACCCTTTAGGGAAATAGGCCAGGTTTTCAC
CGTAACACGCCACATCTTGCGAATATATGTGTAGAAACTGCCGGAAATCGTCGTGGTATTCACTCCAGAG
CGATGAAAACGTTTCAGTTTGCTCATGGAAAACGGTGTAACAAGGGTGAACACTATCCCATATCACCAGC
TCACCGTCTTTCATTGCCATACGAAATTCCGGATGAGCATTCATCAGGCGGGCAAGAATGTGAATAAAGG
CCGGATAAAACTTGTGCTTATTTTTCTTTACGGTCTTTAAAAAGGCCGTAATATCCAGCTGAACGGTCTG
GTTATAGGTACATTGAGCAACTGACTGAAATGCCTCAAAATGTTCTTTACGATGCCATTGGGATATATCA
ACGGTGGTATATCCAGTGATTTTTTTCTCCATTTTAGCTTCCTTAGCTCCTGAAAATCTCGATAACTCAA
AAAATACGCCCGGTAGTGATCTTATTTCATTATGGTGAAAGTTGGAACCTCTTACGTGCCGATCAACGTC
TCATTTTCGCCAGATATCGACGTCTTAAGACCCACTTTCACATTTAAGTTGTTTTTCTAATCCGCATATG
ATCAATTCAAGGCCGAATAAGAAGGCTGGCTCTGCACCTTGGTGATCAAATAATTCGATAGCTTGTCGTA
ATAATGGCGGCATACTATCAGTAGTAGGTGTTTCCCTTTCTTCTTTAGCGACTTGATGCTCTTGATCTTC
CAATACGCAACCTAAAGTAAAATGCCCCACAGCGCTGAGTGCATATAATGCATTCTCTAGTGAAAAACCT
TGTTGGCATAAAAAGGCTAATTGATTTTCGAGAGTTTCATACTGTTTTTCTGTAGGCCGTGTACCTAAAT
GTACTTTTGCTCCATCGCGATGACTTAGTAAAGCACATCTAAAACTTTTAGCGTTATTACGTAAAAAATC
TTGCCAGCTTTCCCCTTCTAAAGGGCAAAAGTGAGTATGGTGCCTATCTAACATCTCAATGGCTAAGGCG
TCGAGCAAAGCCCGCTTATTTTTTACATGCCAATACAATGTAGGCTGCTCTACACCTAGCTTCTGGGCGA
GTTTACGGGTTGTTAAACCTTCGATTCCGACCTCATTAAGCAGCTCTAATGCGCTGTTAATCACTTTACT
TTTATCTAATCTAGACATCATTAATTCCTAATTTTTGTTGACACTCTATCGTTGATAGAGTTATTTTACC
ACTCCCTATCAGTGATAGAGAAAAGAATTCAAAAGATCTAAAGAGGAGAAAGGATCTATGGATAAGAAAT
ACTCAATAGGCTTAGCTATCGGCACAAATAGCGTCGGATGGGCGGTGATCACTGATGAATATAAGGTTCC
GTCTAAAAAGTTCAAGGTTCTGGGAAATACAGACCGCCACAGTATCAAAAAAAATCTTATAGGGGCTCTT
TTATTTGACAGTGGAGAGACAGCGGAAGCGACTCGTCTCAAACGGACAGCTCGTAGAAGGTATACACGTC
GGAAGAATCGTATTTGTTATCTACAGGAGATTTTTTCAAATGAGATGGCGAAAGTAGATGATAGTTTCTT
TCATCGACTTGAAGAGTCTTTTTTGGTGGAAGAAGACAAGAAGCATGAACGTCATCCTATTTTTGGAAAT
ATAGTAGATGAAGTTGCTTATCATGAGAAATATCCAACTATCTATCATCTGCGAAAAAAATTGGTAGATT
CTACTGATAAAGCGGATTTGCGCTTAATCTATTTGGCCTTAGCGCATATGATTAAGTTTCGTGGTCATTT
TTTGATTGAGGGAGATTTAAATCCTGATAATAGTGATGTGGACAAACTATTTATCCAGTTGGTACAAACC
TACAATCAATTATTTGAAGAAAACCCTATTAACGCAAGTGGAGTAGATGCTAAAGCGATTCTTTCTGCAC
GATTGAGTAAATCAAGACGATTAGAAAATCTCATTGCTCAGCTCCCCGGTGAGAAGAAAAATGGCTTATT
TGGGAATCTCATTGCTTTGTCATTGGGTTTGACCCCTAATTTTAAATCAAATTTTGATTTGGCAGAAGAT
GCTAAATTACAGCTTTCAAAAGATACTTACGATGATGATTTAGATAATTTATTGGCGCAAATT
