Features (pLannotate 1.2.2; 14 found; start..end, strand, type, name):
   3285..3356    +  terminator     rrnB T1 terminator: transcription terminator T1 from the E. coli rrnB gene
   3372..3399    +  terminator     T7Te terminator: phage T7 early transcription terminator
   3417..4040    -  CDS            TetR: tetracycline repressor TetR; tetR from transposon Tn10; TetR binds to the tetracycline operator tetO to inhibit transcription. This inhibition can be relieved by adding tetracycline or doxycycline.
   4059..4114    +  promoter       tetR/tetA promoters: tetR; overlapping promoters for bacterial tetR and tetA
   4153..4500    +  CDS            CAPSD_BPMS2 (fragment): Experimental evidence at protein level: Swiss-Prot protein existence level 1. Acts as a translational repressor of viral replicase synthesis late in infection. This latter function is the result of capsid protein interaction with an RNA hairpin which contains the replicase ribosome-binding site. From Escherichia phage MS2 (Bacteriophage MS2).
   4516..4836    +  CDS            soxS: SOXS_ECOLI - Experimental evidence at protein level: Swiss-Prot protein existence level 1. Transcriptional activator of the superoxide response regulon of E.coli that includes at least 10 genes such as sodA, nfo, zwf and micF. Binds the DNA sequence 5'-GCACN(7)CAA-3'. It also facilitates the subsequent binding of RNA polymerase to the micF and the nfo promoters. From Escherichia coli (strain K12).
   4895..4950    -  rep_origin     RSF ori (fragment): Plasmids containing the RSF 1030 origin of replication can be propagated in E. coli cells that contain additional plasmids with compatible origins.
   5038..5583    -  rep_origin     p15A ori: Plasmids containing the medium-copy-number p15A origin of replication can be propagated in E. coli cells that contain a second plasmid with the ColE1 origin.
   5697..5791    -  terminator     lambda t0 terminator: transcription terminator from phage lambda
   5815..6471    -  CDS            cat: CAT_ECOLX - Experimental evidence at protein level: Swiss-Prot protein existence level 1. This enzyme is an effector of chloramphenicol resistance in bacteria. From Escherichia coli. This protein is used as a marker in many commonly used cloning vectors, such as pACYC184.
   6472..6574    -  promoter       cat promoter: promoter of the E. coli cat gene encoding chloramphenicol acetyltransferase
   6604..7227    -  CDS            TetR: tetracycline repressor TetR; tetR from transposon Tn10; TetR binds to the tetracycline operator tetO to inhibit transcription. This inhibition can be relieved by adding tetracycline or doxycycline.
   7246..7301    +  promoter       tetR/tetA promoters: tetR; overlapping promoters for bacterial tetR and tetA
   7337..3259    +  CDS            dCas9 (fragment) (across the origin): catalytically dead mutant of the Cas9 endonuclease from the Streptococcus pyogenes Type II CRISPR/Cas system RNA-guided DNA-binding protein that lacks endonuclease activity due to the D10A mutation in the RuvC catalytic domain and the H840A mutation in the HNH catalytic domain
>Addgene plasmid #113324 | pJF104B | addgene full sequence | sequence record 217364 | Addgene NGS Result
GGAGATCAATATGCTGATTTGTTTTTGGCAGCTAAGAATTTATCAGATGCTATTTTACTTTCAGATATCC
TAAGAGTAAATACTGAAATAACTAAGGCTCCCCTATCAGCTTCAATGATTAAACGCTACGATGAACATCA
TCAAGACTTGACTCTTTTAAAAGCTTTAGTTCGACAACAACTTCCAGAAAAGTATAAAGAAATCTTTTTT
GATCAATCAAAAAACGGATATGCAGGTTATATTGATGGGGGAGCTAGCCAAGAAGAATTTTATAAATTTA
TCAAACCAATTTTAGAAAAAATGGATGGTACTGAGGAATTATTGGTGAAACTAAATCGTGAAGATTTGCT
GCGCAAGCAACGGACCTTTGACAACGGCTCTATTCCCCATCAAATTCACTTGGGTGAGCTGCATGCTATT
TTGAGAAGACAAGAAGACTTTTATCCATTTTTAAAAGACAATCGTGAGAAGATTGAAAAAATCTTGACTT
TTCGAATTCCTTATTATGTTGGTCCATTGGCGCGTGGCAATAGTCGTTTTGCATGGATGACTCGGAAGTC
TGAAGAAACAATTACCCCATGGAATTTTGAAGAAGTTGTCGATAAAGGTGCTTCAGCTCAATCATTTATT
GAACGCATGACAAACTTTGATAAAAATCTTCCAAATGAAAAAGTACTACCAAAACATAGTTTGCTTTATG
AGTATTTTACGGTTTATAACGAATTGACAAAGGTCAAATATGTTACTGAAGGAATGCGAAAACCAGCATT
TCTTTCAGGTGAACAGAAGAAAGCCATTGTTGATTTACTCTTCAAAACAAATCGAAAAGTAACCGTTAAG
CAATTAAAAGAAGATTATTTCAAAAAAATAGAATGTTTTGATAGTGTTGAAATTTCAGGAGTTGAAGATA
GATTTAATGCTTCATTAGGTACCTACCATGATTTGCTAAAAATTATTAAAGATAAAGATTTTTTGGATAA
TGAAGAAAATGAAGATATCTTAGAGGATATTGTTTTAACATTGACCTTATTTGAAGATAGGGAGATGATT
GAGGAAAGACTTAAAACATATGCTCACCTCTTTGATGATAAGGTGATGAAACAGCTTAAACGTCGCCGTT
ATACTGGTTGGGGACGTTTGTCTCGAAAATTGATTAATGGTATTAGGGATAAGCAATCTGGCAAAACAAT
ATTAGATTTTTTGAAATCAGATGGTTTTGCCAATCGCAATTTTATGCAGCTGATCCATGATGATAGTTTG
ACATTTAAAGAAGACATTCAAAAAGCACAAGTGTCTGGACAAGGCGATAGTTTACATGAACATATTGCAA
ATTTAGCTGGTAGCCCTGCTATTAAAAAAGGTATTTTACAGACTGTAAAAGTTGTTGATGAATTGGTCAA
AGTAATGGGGCGGCATAAGCCAGAAAATATCGTTATTGAAATGGCACGTGAAAATCAGACAACTCAAAAG
GGCCAGAAAAATTCGCGAGAGCGTATGAAACGAATCGAAGAAGGTATCAAAGAATTAGGAAGTCAGATTC
TTAAAGAGCATCCTGTTGAAAATACTCAATTGCAAAATGAAAAGCTCTATCTCTATTATCTCCAAAATGG
AAGAGACATGTATGTGGACCAAGAATTAGATATTAATCGTTTAAGTGATTATGATGTCGATGCCATTGTT
CCACAAAGTTTCCTTAAAGACGATTCAATAGACAATAAGGTCTTAACGCGTTCTGATAAAAATCGTGGTA
AATCGGATAACGTTCCAAGTGAAGAAGTAGTCAAAAAGATGAAAAACTATTGGAGACAACTTCTAAACGC
CAAGTTAATCACTCAACGTAAGTTTGATAATTTAACGAAAGCTGAACGTGGAGGTTTGAGTGAACTTGAT
AAAGCTGGTTTTATCAAACGCCAATTGGTTGAAACTCGCCAAATCACTAAGCATGTGGCACAAATTTTGG
ATAGTCGCATGAATACTAAATACGATGAAAATGATAAACTTATTCGAGAGGTTAAAGTGATTACCTTAAA
ATCTAAATTAGTTTCTGACTTCCGAAAAGATTTCCAATTCTATAAAGTACGTGAGATTAACAATTACCAT
CATGCCCATGATGCGTATCTAAATGCCGTCGTTGGAACTGCTTTGATTAAGAAATATCCAAAACTTGAAT
CGGAGTTTGTCTATGGTGATTATAAAGTTTATGATGTTCGTAAAATGATTGCTAAGTCTGAGCAAGAAAT
AGGCAAAGCAACCGCAAAATATTTCTTTTACTCTAATATCATGAACTTCTTCAAAACAGAAATTACACTT
GCAAATGGAGAGATTCGCAAACGCCCTCTAATCGAAACTAATGGGGAAACTGGAGAAATTGTCTGGGATA
AAGGGCGAGATTTTGCCACAGTGCGCAAAGTATTGTCCATGCCCCAAGTCAATATTGTCAAGAAAACAGA
AGTACAGACAGGCGGATTCTCCAAGGAGTCAATTTTACCAAAAAGAAATTCGGACAAGCTTATTGCTCGT
AAAAAAGACTGGGATCCAAAAAAATATGGTGGTTTTGATAGTCCAACGGTAGCTTATTCAGTCCTAGTGG
TTGCTAAGGTGGAAAAAGGGAAATCGAAGAAGTTAAAATCCGTTAAAGAGTTACTAGGGATCACAATTAT
GGAAAGAAGTTCCTTTGAAAAAAATCCGATTGACTTTTTAGAAGCTAAAGGATATAAGGAAGTTAAAAAA
GACTTAATCATTAAACTACCTAAATATAGTCTTTTTGAGTTAGAAAACGGTCGTAAACGGATGCTGGCTA
GTGCCGGAGAATTACAAAAAGGAAATGAGCTGGCTCTGCCAAGCAAATATGTGAATTTTTTATATTTAGC
TAGTCATTATGAAAAGTTGAAGGGTAGTCCAGAAGATAACGAACAAAAACAATTGTTTGTGGAGCAGCAT
AAGCATTATTTAGATGAGATTATTGAGCAAATCAGTGAATTTTCTAAGCGTGTTATTTTAGCAGATGCCA
ATTTAGATAAAGTTCTTAGTGCATATAACAAACATAGAGACAAACCAATACGTGAACAAGCAGAAAATAT
TATTCATTTATTTACGTTGACGAATCTTGGAGCTCCCGCTGCTTTTAAATATTTTGATACAACAATTGAT
CGTAAACGATATACGTCTACAAAAGAAGTTTTAGATGCCACTCTTATCCATCAATCCATCACTGGTCTTT
ATGAAACACGCATTGATTTGAGTCAGCTAGGAGGTGACTAACTCGAGTAAGGATCTCCAGGCATCAAATA
AAACGAAAGGCTCAGTCGAAAGACTGGGCCTTTCGTTTTATCTGTTGTTTGTCGGTGAACGCTCTCTACT
AGAGTCACACTGGCTCACCTTCGGGTGGGCCTTTCTGCGTTTATACCTAGCTGCAGTTAAGACCCACTTT
CACATTTAAGTTGTTTTTCTAATCCGCATATGATCAATTCAAGGCCGAATAAGAAGGCTGGCTCTGCACC
TTGGTGATCAAATAATTCGATAGCTTGTCGTAATAATGGCGGCATACTATCAGTAGTAGGTGTTTCCCTT
TCTTCTTTAGCGACTTGATGCTCTTGATCTTCCAATACGCAACCTAAAGTAAAATGCCCCACAGCGCTGA
GTGCATATAATGCATTCTCTAGTGAAAAACCTTGTTGGCATAAAAAGGCTAATTGATTTTCGAGAGTTTC
ATACTGTTTTTCTGTAGGCCGTGTACCTAAATGTACTTTTGCTCCATCGCGATGACTTAGTAAAGCACAT
CTAAAACTTTTAGCGTTATTACGTAAAAAATCTTGCCAGCTTTCCCCTTCTAAAGGGCAAAAGTGAGTAT
GGTGCCTATCTAACATCTCAATGGCTAAGGCGTCGAGCAAAGCCCGCTTATTTTTTACATGCCAATACAA
TGTAGGCTGCTCTACACCTAGCTTCTGGGCGAGTTTACGGGTTGTTAAACCTTCGATTCCGACCTCATTA
AGCAGCTCTAATGCGCTGTTAATCACTTTACTTTTATCTAATCTAGACATCATTAATTCCTAATTTTTGT
TGACACTCTATCGTTGATAGAGTTATTTTACCACTCCCTATCAGTGATAGAGAAAAGAATTCATTAAAGA
GGAGAAAGGTACCATGGGGCCCGCTTCTAACTTTACTCAGTTCGTTCTCGTCGACAATGGCGGAACTGGC
GACGTGACTGTCGCCCCAAGCAACTTCGCTAACGGGATCGCTGAATGGATCAGCTCTAACTCGCGTTCAC
AGGCTTACAAAGTAACCTGTAGCGTTCGTCAGAGCTCTGCGCAGAATCGCAAATACACCATCAAAGTCGA
GGTGCCTAAAGGCGCCTGGCGTTCGTACTTAAATATGGAACTAACCATTCCAATTTTCGCCACGAATTCC
GACTGCGAGCTTATTGTTAAGGCAATGCAAGGTCTCCTAAAAGATGGAAACCCGATTCCCTCAGCAATCG
CAGCAAACTCCGGCATCTACGGTGGCGGAGGTAGCATGTCCCATCAGAAAATTATTCAGGATCTTATCGC
ATGGATTGACGAGCATATTGACCAGCCGCTTAACATTGATGTAGTCGCAAAAAAATCAGGCTATTCAAAG
TGGTACTTGCAACGAATGTTCCGCACGGTGACGCATCAGACGCTTGGCGATTACATTCGCCAACGCCGCC
TGTTACTGGCCGCCGTTGAGTTGCGCACCACCGAGCGTCCGATTTTTGATATCGCAATGGACCTGGGTTA
TGTCTCGCAGCAGACCTTCTCCCGCGTTTTCGCGCGGCAGTTTGATCGCACTCCCAGCGATTATCGCCAC
CGCCTGTAAGCGGCCGCCACGCAAAAAACCCCGCTTCGGCGGGTTTTTTCGCCCTAGGGATATATTCCGC
TTCCTCGCTCACTGACTCGCTACGCTCGGTCGTTCGACTGCGGCGAGCGGAAATGGCTTACGAACGGGGC
GGAGATTTCCTGGAAGATGCCAGGAAGATACTTAACAGGGAAGTGAGAGGGCCGCGGCAAAGCCGTTTTT
CCATAGGCTCCGCCCCCCTGACAAGCATCACGAAATCTGACGCTCAAATCAGTGGTGGCGAAACCCGACA
GGACTATAAAGATACCAGGCGTTTCCCCCTGGCGGCTCCCTCGTGCGCTCTCCTGTTCCTGCCTTTCGGT
TTACCGGTGTCATTCCGCTGTTATGGCCGCGTTTGTCTCATTCCACGCCTGACACTCAGTTCCGGGTAGG
CAGTTCGCTCCAAGCTGGACTGTATGCACGAACCCCCCGTTCAGTCCGACCGCTGCGCCTTATCCGGTAA
CTATCGTCTTGAGTCCAACCCGGAAAGACATGCAAAAGCACCACTGGCAGCAGCCACTGGTAATTGATTT
AGAGGAGTTAGTCTTGAAGTCATGCGCCGGTTAAGGCTAAACTGAAAGGACAAGTTTTGGTGACTGCGCT
CCTCCAAGCCAGTTACCTCGGTTCAAAGAGTTGGTAGCTCAGAGAACCTTCGAAAAACCGCCCTGCAAGG
CGGTTTTTTCGTTTTCAGAGCAAGAGATTACGCGCAGACCAAAACGATCTCAAGAAGATCATCTTATTAA
TCAGATAAAATATTTCTAGATTTCAGTGCAATTTATCTCTTCAAATGTAGCACCTGAAGTCAGCCCCATA
CGATATAAGTTGTTACTAGTGCTTGGATTCTCACCAATAAAAAACGCCCGGCGGCAACCGAGCGTTCTGA
ACAAATCCAGATGGAGTTCTGAGGTCATTACTGGATCTATCAACAGGAGTCCAAGCGAGCTCGATATCAA
ATTACGCCCCGCCCTGCCACTCATCGCAGTACTGTTGTAATTCATTAAGCATTCTGCCGACATGGAAGCC
ATCACAAACGGCATGATGAACCTGAATCGCCAGCGGCATCAGCACCTTGTCGCCTTGCGTATAATATTTG
CCCATGGTGAAAACGGGGGCGAAGAAGTTGTCCATATTGGCCACGTTTAAATCAAAACTGGTGAAACTCA
CCCAGGGATTGGCTGAGACGAAAAACATATTCTCAATAAACCCTTTAGGGAAATAGGCCAGGTTTTCACC
GTAACACGCCACATCTTGCGAATATATGTGTAGAAACTGCCGGAAATCGTCGTGGTATTCACTCCAGAGC
GATGAAAACGTTTCAGTTTGCTCATGGAAAACGGTGTAACAAGGGTGAACACTATCCCATATCACCAGCT
CACCGTCTTTCATTGCCATACGAAATTCCGGATGAGCATTCATCAGGCGGGCAAGAATGTGAATAAAGGC
CGGATAAAACTTGTGCTTATTTTTCTTTACGGTCTTTAAAAAGGCCGTAATATCCAGCTGAACGGTCTGG
TTATAGGTACATTGAGCAACTGACTGAAATGCCTCAAAATGTTCTTTACGATGCCATTGGGATATATCAA
CGGTGGTATATCCAGTGATTTTTTTCTCCATTTTAGCTTCCTTAGCTCCTGAAAATCTCGATAACTCAAA
AAATACGCCCGGTAGTGATCTTATTTCATTATGGTGAAAGTTGGAACCTCTTACGTGCCGATCAACGTCT
CATTTTCGCCAGATATCGACGTCTTAAGACCCACTTTCACATTTAAGTTGTTTTTCTAATCCGCATATGA
TCAATTCAAGGCCGAATAAGAAGGCTGGCTCTGCACCTTGGTGATCAAATAATTCGATAGCTTGTCGTAA
TAATGGCGGCATACTATCAGTAGTAGGTGTTTCCCTTTCTTCTTTAGCGACTTGATGCTCTTGATCTTCC
AATACGCAACCTAAAGTAAAATGCCCCACAGCGCTGAGTGCATATAATGCATTCTCTAGTGAAAAACCTT
GTTGGCATAAAAAGGCTAATTGATTTTCGAGAGTTTCATACTGTTTTTCTGTAGGCCGTGTACCTAAATG
TACTTTTGCTCCATCGCGATGACTTAGTAAAGCACATCTAAAACTTTTAGCGTTATTACGTAAAAAATCT
TGCCAGCTTTCCCCTTCTAAAGGGCAAAAGTGAGTATGGTGCCTATCTAACATCTCAATGGCTAAGGCGT
CGAGCAAAGCCCGCTTATTTTTTACATGCCAATACAATGTAGGCTGCTCTACACCTAGCTTCTGGGCGAG
TTTACGGGTTGTTAAACCTTCGATTCCGACCTCATTAAGCAGCTCTAATGCGCTGTTAATCACTTTACTT
TTATCTAATCTAGACATCATTAATTCCTAATTTTTGTTGACACTCTATCGTTGATAGAGTTATTTTACCA
CTCCCTATCAGTGATAGAGAAAAGAATTCAAAAGATCTAAAGAGGAGAAAGGATCTATGGATAAGAAATA
CTCAATAGGCTTAGCTATCGGCACAAATAGCGTCGGATGGGCGGTGATCACTGATGAATATAAGGTTCCG
TCTAAAAAGTTCAAGGTTCTGGGAAATACAGACCGCCACAGTATCAAAAAAAATCTTATAGGGGCTCTTT
TATTTGACAGTGGAGAGACAGCGGAAGCGACTCGTCTCAAACGGACAGCTCGTAGAAGGTATACACGTCG
GAAGAATCGTATTTGTTATCTACAGGAGATTTTTTCAAATGAGATGGCGAAAGTAGATGATAGTTTCTTT
CATCGACTTGAAGAGTCTTTTTTGGTGGAAGAAGACAAGAAGCATGAACGTCATCCTATTTTTGGAAATA
TAGTAGATGAAGTTGCTTATCATGAGAAATATCCAACTATCTATCATCTGCGAAAAAAATTGGTAGATTC
TACTGATAAAGCGGATTTGCGCTTAATCTATTTGGCCTTAGCGCATATGATTAAGTTTCGTGGTCATTTT
TTGATTGAGGGAGATTTAAATCCTGATAATAGTGATGTGGACAAACTATTTATCCAGTTGGTACAAACCT
ACAATCAATTATTTGAAGAAAACCCTATTAACGCAAGTGGAGTAGATGCTAAAGCGATTCTTTCTGCACG
ATTGAGTAAATCAAGACGATTAGAAAATCTCATTGCTCAGCTCCCCGGTGAGAAGAAAAATGGCTTATTT
GGGAATCTCATTGCTTTGTCATTGGGTTTGACCCCTAATTTTAAATCAAATTTTGATTTGGCAGAAGATG
CTAAATTACAGCTTTCAAAAGATACTTACGATGATGATTTAGATAATTTATTGGCGCAAATT
